Addgene plasmid #201210: AAVTRE3_smFP_FLAG
Purpose: AAV vector for TRE(TRE3G)-driven smFP_FLAG (FLAG-tagged spaghetti monster) expression
Depositing lab: Tetsuo Yamamori. Depositing organization: RIKEN Center for Brain Science. Publication: Serial Two-Photon Tomography of the Whole Marmoset Brain for Neuroanatomical Analyses. Watakabe A, Tani T, Abe H, Skibbe H, Ichinohe N, Yamamori T. J Vis Exp. 2025 Jan 17;(215). doi: 10.3791/67694. PubMed 39895625.
Backbone
  Vector backbone: pAAVTRE3_Clover
  Backbone manufacturer: addgene Plasmid #135179
  Modifications to backbone: Replacement of clover insert with smFP_FLAG (WPRE is retained)
  Vector type: Mammalian Expression, Bacterial Expression, AAV
Growth in bacteria
  Bacterial resistance: Ampicillin, 100 μg/mL
  Growth temperature: 37°C
  Growth strain: NEB Stable
  Copy number: High Copy
Gene/Insert
  Gene/Insert name: smFP _FLAG (from addgene #59756)
  Species: Synthetic
  Promoter: TRE3G
  Cloning method: Restriction Enzyme; 5′ cloning site EcoRI (not destroyed); 3′ cloning site BamHI (not destroyed)
  Sequencing primers: 5′ ATAAGCTTTAGGCGTGTACGGT; 3′ cagcaaccaggatttatacaagg
Resource information
  A portion of this plasmid was derived from a plasmid made by: Looger lab (from addgene #59756)
Terms and licenses: Academic/Nonprofit Terms; Industry Terms: Not Available to Industry
Depositor comments: Please visit https://doi.org/10.1101/2021.12.26.474213 for bioRxiv preprint.
How to cite: AAVTRE3_smFP_FLAG was a gift from Tetsuo Yamamori (Addgene plasmid # 201210 ; http://n2t.net/addgene:201210 ; RRID:Addgene_201210)
