[The description below was written by a language model from this plasmid's Addgene catalogue record and pLannotate feature annotations shown in this document.]
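Description:
AAVTRE3_smFP_FLAG is an adeno-associated virus transfer plasmid (about 5.5 kb) built on the pAAVTRE3_Clover backbone, in which the original Clover reporter was swapped for a FLAG-tagged "spaghetti monster" fluorescent protein (smFP_FLAG) using EcoRI and BamHI sites that remain intact. It is maintained in E. coli as a high-copy plasmid through a ColE1/pUC-type origin and selected with ampicillin via the bla gene. An f1 phage origin is also present in the backbone. The expression cassette is bounded by AAV2 inverted terminal repeats, which allow it to be packaged into recombinant AAV particles. In the sequenced record the downstream ITR is annotated in full, whereas the upstream one is detected only as short fragments, which may reflect the difficulty of sequencing or annotating these structured repeats.

Between the ITRs, a third-generation tetracycline-responsive promoter (TRE3G) drives the smFP_FLAG coding sequence, followed by a WPRE to enhance transcript stability and expression and a human growth hormone polyadenylation signal. The annotation reflects the smFP design: a superfolder-GFP-derived scaffold with FLAG epitope repeats at both ends, giving a densely epitope-tagged probe intended for sensitive antibody detection rather than for intrinsic fluorescence. Because TRE3G has little activity on its own, expression depends on a tetracycline-controlled transactivator, which this plasmid does not encode and which must be supplied separately, for example from a co-delivered vector. The associated publication concerns whole-brain neuroanatomical imaging in marmoset, consistent with use as a strongly amplified, immunodetectable neuronal tracer for labelling cells and their projections.
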