Features (pLannotate 1.2.2; 18 found; start..end, strand, type, name):
     12..39      +  repeat_region  AAV2 ITR (fragment): inverted terminal repeat of adeno-associated virus serotype 2 inverted
     68..86      +  repeat_region  AAV2 ITR (fragment): inverted terminal repeat of adeno-associated virus serotype 2 inverted
    143..521     +  promoter       TRE3G promoter: 3rd-generation Tet-responsive promoter that can be activated by binding of Tet-On® 3G
    550..569     +  CDS            5xFLAG (fragment): five tandem FLAG® epitope tags
    607..630     +  CDS            FLAG: FLAG® epitope tag, followed by an enterokinase cleavage site
    640..1482    +  CDS            Superfolder GFP: Superfolder GFP is a basic (constitutively fluorescent) green fluorescent protein published in 2005, derived from Aequorea victoria. It is reported to be a very rapidly-maturing weak dimer.
   1516..1532    +  CDS            3xFLAG (fragment): three tandem FLAG® epitope tags
   1593..1616    +  misc_feature   MCS (fragment): pBluescript multiple cloning site
   1616..2204    +  misc_feature   WPRE: woodchuck hepatitis virus posttranscriptional regulatory element
   2236..2712    +  polyA_signal   hGH poly(A) signal: human growth hormone polyadenylation signal
   2752..2892    +  repeat_region  AAV2 ITR: inverted terminal repeat of adeno-associated virus serotype 2 inverted
   2897..2948    -  misc_feature   bom (fragment): basis of mobility region from pBR322
   2967..3422    +  rep_origin     f1 ori (sequence partly withheld): f1 bacteriophage origin of replication; arrow indicates direction of (+) strand synthesis
   3423..3472    -  misc_feature   bom (fragment): basis of mobility region from pBR322
   3574..3609    -  CDS            rop (fragment): Rop protein, which maintains plasmids at low copy number; rop
   3704..3808    +  promoter       AmpR promoter: bla
   3809..4669    +  CDS            AmpR: β-lactamase; bla; confers resistance to ampicillin, carbenicillin, and related antibiotics
   4840..5428    +  rep_origin     ori: high-copy-number ColE1/pMB1/pBR322/pUC origin of replication
>Addgene plasmid #201210 | AAVTRE3_smFP_FLAG | addgene full sequence | sequence record 410573 | Addgene NGS Result
CCTGCAGGCAGCTGCGCGCTCGCTCGCTCACTGAGGCCGCCCGGGCGTCGGGCGACCTTTGGTCGCCCGG
CCTCAGTGAGCGAGCGCGCAGAGAGGGAGTGGCCAACTCCATCACTAGGGGTTCCTGCGGCCGCACGCGT
TCGAGTTTACTCCCTATCAGTGATAGAGAACGTATGAAGAGTTTACTCCCTATCAGTGATAGAGAACGTA
TGCAGACTTTACTCCCTATCAGTGATAGAGAACGTATAAGGAGTTTACTCCCTATCAGTGATAGAGAACG
TATGACCAGTTTACTCCCTATCAGTGATAGAGAACGTATCTACAGTTTACTCCCTATCAGTGATAGAGAA
CGTATATCCAGTTTACTCCCTATCAGTGATAGAGAACGTATAAGCTTTAGGCGTGTACGGTGGGCGCCTA
TAAAAGCAGAGCTCGTTTAGTGAACCGTCAGATCGCCTGGAGCAATTCCACAACACTTTTGTCTTATACC
AACTTTCCGTACCACTTCCTACCCTCGTAAAGTCGACGAATTCAATTGCGGCCGCCACCATGGACTACAA
GGACGACGACGATAAAGGAGATTACAAAGATGACGATGATAAGGGCGATTATAAGGACGACGATGACAAG
GGCGGCGTGTCGAAAGGCGAGGAGCTGTTCACAGGCGTGGTCCCCATCCTGGTTGAGCTGGACGGTGACG
TTAACGGCCACAAATTTAGCGTACGTGGTGAGGGCGAGGGTGACGCTACCAACGGAAAGCTGACCCTGAA
ATTCATCTGCACAACTGGCAAGCTGCCGGTGCCCTGGCCCACGCTGGTAACCACTCTGGGCGGAGGCGTT
CAATGTTTCAGTCGTTACCCGGATCACATGAAGCAGCATGACTTCTTCAAGTCGGCCATGCCCGAAGGCT
ACGTGCAGGAGCGCACCATCAGTTTTAAGGATGACGGCACCTACAAGACTCGCGCCGAGGTCAAGTTCGA
AGGAGACACCCTGGTTAATCGTATCGAGCTCAAAGGCATCGATTTCAAGGAGGACGGAAATATTCTGGGC
CACAAGCTGGAGTACAATTTTAACAGCCACAATGTTTACATTACTGCCGACAAGCAGAAGAACGGCATCA
AGGCTAATTTCAAGATTCGTCACAATGTGGAGGGAGGCGACTATAAGGATGACGATGACAAACAACAAGA
CTATAAGGACGATGATGACAAAGGTCAGCAAGGCGATTACAAGGACGATGACGATAAGCAGCAAGATTAC
AAGGATGATGATGATAAGGGAGGCGACGGAAGCGTGCAGCTGGCAGATCATTACCAACAGAACACGCCCA
TTGGTGACGGTCCAGTCCTGCTGCCTGATAACCACTACTTGTCCACCCAGTCGGTGCTGTCGAAGGACCC
GAACGAGAAGCGTGACCACATGGTGCTGCTGGAGTTCGTGACCGCCGCAGGAATCACCCTCGGCATGGAT
GAGCTTTACAAGGGCGGAGATTATAAAGATGACGACGACAAGGGCGACTACAAAGATGATGATGACAAGG
GTGACTACAAAGACGACGATGATAAATAAACCGGTGCTCGAGGTACGGATCCAATTCGATATCAAGCTTA
TCGATAATCAACCTCTGGATTACAAAATTTGTGAAAGATTGACTGGTATTCTTAACTATGTTGCTCCTTT
TACGCTATGTGGATACGCTGCTTTAATGCCTTTGTATCATGCTATTGCTTCCCGTATGGCTTTCATTTTC
TCCTCCTTGTATAAATCCTGGTTGCTGTCTCTTTATGAGGAGTTGTGGCCCGTTGTCAGGCAACGTGGCG
TGGTGTGCACTGTGTTTGCTGACGCAACCCCCACTGGTTGGGGCATTGCCACCACCTGTCAGCTCCTTTC
CGGGACTTTCGCTTTCCCCCTCCCTATTGCCACGGCGGAACTCATCGCCGCCTGCCTTGCCCGCTGCTGG
ACAGGGGCTCGGCTGTTGGGCACTGACAATTCCGTGGTGTTGTCGGGGAAATCATCGTCCTTTCCTTGGC
TGCTCGCCTATGTTGCCACCTGGATTCTGCGCGGGACGTCCTTCTGCTACGTCCCTTCGGCCCTCAATCC
AGCGGACCTTCCTTCCCGCGGCCTGCTGCCGGCTCTGCGGCCTCTTCCGCGTCTTCGCCTTCGCCCTCAG
ACGAGTCGGATCTCCCTTTGGGCCGCCTCCCCGCATCGATACCGAGCGCTGCTCGAGAGATCTACGGGTG
GCATCCCTGTGACCCCTCCCCAGTGCCTCTCCTGGCCCTGGAAGTTGCCACTCCAGTGCCCACCAGCCTT
GTCCTAATAAAATTAAGTTGCATCATTTTGTCTGACTAGGTGTCCTTCTATAATATTATGGGGTGGAGGG
GGGTGGTATGGAGCAAGGGGCAAGTTGGGAAGACAACCTGTAGGGCCTGCGGGGTCTATTGGGAACCAAG
CTGGAGTGCAGTGGCACAATCTTGGCTCACTGCAATCTCCGCCTCCTGGGTTCAAGCGATTCTCCTGCCT
CAGCCTCCCGAGTTGTTGGGATTCCAGGCATGCATGACCAGGCTCAGCTAATTTTTGTTTTTTTGGTAGA
GACGGGGTTTCACCATATTGGCCAGGCTGGTCTCCAACTCCTAATCTCAGGTGATCTACCCACCTTGGCC
TCCCAAATTGCTGGGATTACAGGCGTGAACCACTGCTCCCTTCCCTGTCCTTCTGATTTTGTAGGTAACC
ACGTGCGGACCGAGCGGCCGCAGGAACCCCTAGTGATGGAGTTGGCCACTCCCTCTCTGCGCGCTCGCTC
GCTCACTGAGGCCGGGCGACCAAAGGTCGCCCGACGCCCGGGCTTTGCCCGGGCGGCCTCAGTGAGCGAG
CGAGCGCGCAGCTGCCTGCAGGGGCGCCTGATGCGGTATTTTCTCCTTACGCATCTGTGCGGTATTTCAC
ACCGCATA
[95 nt withheld, positions 2949-3043]
T
[46 nt withheld, positions 3045-3090]
C
[141 nt withheld, positions 3092-3232]
CCTTTGACGTTGGAGTCCACGTTCTTT
[37 nt withheld, positions 3260-3296]
ACTCTATCTCGGGCTATTCTTTTGATTTATAAGGGATTTTGCCGATTTCGGTCTATTGGTTAAAAAATGA
GCTGATTTAACAAAAATTTAACGCGAATTTTAACAAAATATTAACGTTTACAATTTTATGGTGCACTCTC
AGTACAATCTGCTCTGATGCCGCATAGTTAAGCCAGCCCCGACACCCGCCAACACCCGCTGACGCGCCCT
GACGGGCTTGTCTGCTCCCGGCATCCGCTTACAGACAAGCTGTGACCGTCTCCGGGAGCTGCATGTGTCA
GAGGTTTTCACCGTCATCACCGAAACGCGCGAGACGAAAGGGCCTCGTGATACGCCTATTTTTATAGGTT
AATGTCATGATAATAATGGTTTCTTAGACGTCAGGTGGCACTTTTCGGGGAAATGTGCGCGGAACCCCTA
TTTGTTTATTTTTCTAAATACATTCAAATATGTATCCGCTCATGAGACAATAACCCTGATAAATGCTTCA
ATAATATTGAAAAAGGAAGAGTATGAGTATTCAACATTTCCGTGTCGCCCTTATTCCCTTTTTTGCGGCA
TTTTGCCTTCCTGTTTTTGCTCACCCAGAAACGCTGGTGAAAGTAAAAGATGCTGAAGATCAGTTGGGTG
CACGAGTGGGTTACATCGAACTGGATCTCAACAGCGGTAAGATCCTTGAGAGTTTTCGCCCCGAAGAACG
TTTTCCAATGATGAGCACTTTTAAAGTTCTGCTATGTGGCGCGGTATTATCCCGTATTGACGCCGGGCAA
GAGCAACTCGGTCGCCGCATACACTATTCTCAGAATGACTTGGTTGAGTACTCACCAGTCACAGAAAAGC
ATCTTACGGATGGCATGACAGTAAGAGAATTATGCAGTGCTGCCATAACCATGAGTGATAACACTGCGGC
CAACTTACTTCTGACAACGATCGGAGGACCGAAGGAGCTAACCGCTTTTTTGCACAACATGGGGGATCAT
GTAACTCGCCTTGATCGTTGGGAACCGGAGCTGAATGAAGCCATACCAAACGACGAGCGTGACACCACGA
TGCCTGTAGCAATGGCAACAACGTTGCGCAAACTATTAACTGGCGAACTACTTACTCTAGCTTCCCGGCA
ACAATTAATAGACTGGATGGAGGCGGATAAAGTTGCAGGACCACTTCTGCGCTCGGCCCTTCCGGCTGGC
TGGTTTATTGCTGATAAATCTGGAGCCGGTGAGCGTGGGTCTCGCGGTATCATTGCAGCACTGGGGCCAG
ATGGTAAGCCCTCCCGTATCGTAGTTATCTACACGACGGGGAGTCAGGCAACTATGGATGAACGAAATAG
ACAGATCGCTGAGATAGGTGCCTCACTGATTAAGCATTGGTAACTGTCAGACCAAGTTTACTCATATATA
CTTTAGATTGATTTAAAACTTCATTTTTAATTTAAAAGGATCTAGGTGAAGATCCTTTTTGATAATCTCA
TGACCAAAATCCCTTAACGTGAGTTTTCGTTCCACTGAGCGTCAGACCCCGTAGAAAAGATCAAAGGATC
TTCTTGAGATCCTTTTTTTCTGCGCGTAATCTGCTGCTTGCAAACAAAAAAACCACCGCTACCAGCGGTG
GTTTGTTTGCCGGATCAAGAGCTACCAACTCTTTTTCCGAAGGTAACTGGCTTCAGCAGAGCGCAGATAC
CAAATACTGTTCTTCTAGTGTAGCCGTAGTTAGGCCACCACTTCAAGAACTCTGTAGCACCGCCTACATA
CCTCGCTCTGCTAATCCTGTTACCAGTGGCTGCTGCCAGTGGCGATAAGTCGTGTCTTACCGGGTTGGAC
TCAAGACGATAGTTACCGGATAAGGCGCAGCGGTCGGGCTGAACGGGGGGTTCGTGCACACAGCCCAGCT
TGGAGCGAACGACCTACACCGAACTGAGATACCTACAGCGTGAGCTATGAGAAAGCGCCACGCTTCCCGA
AGGGAGAAAGGCGGACAGGTATCCGGTAAGCGGCAGGGTCGGAACAGGAGAGCGCACGAGGGAGCTTCCA
GGGGGAAACGCCTGGTATCTTTATAGTCCTGTCGGGTTTCGCCACCTCTGACTTGAGCGTCGATTTTTGT
GATGCTCGTCAGGGGGGCGGAGCCTATGGAAAAACGCCAGCAACGCGGCCTTTTTACGGTTCCTGGCCTT
TTGCTGGCCTTTTGCTCACATGT
